>Addgene plasmid #169574 | pVH234-Tier1-PmPGK1-tTA | addgene full sequence | sequence record 364539 | Addgene NGS Result
CACTGACTCGCTGCGCTCGGTCGTTCGGCTGCGGCGAGCGGTATCAGCTCACTCAAAGGCGGTAATACGG
TTATCCACAGAATCAGGGGATAACGCAGGAAAGAACATGTGAGCAAAAGGCCAGCAAAAGGCCAGGAACC
GTAAAAAGGCCGCGTTGCTGGCGTTTTTCCATAGGCTCCGCCCCCCTGACGAGCATCACAAAAATCGACG
CTCAAGTCAGAGGTGGCGAAACCCGACAGGACTATAAAGATACCAGGCGTTTCCCCCTGGAAGCTCCCTC
GTGCGCTCTCCTGTTCCGACCCTGCCGCTTACCGGATACCTGTCCGCCTTTCTCCCTTCGGGAAGCGTGG
CGCTTTCTCATAGCTCACGCTGTAGGTATCTCAGTTCGGTGTAGGTCGTTCGCTCCAAGCTGGGCTGTGT
GCACGAACCCCCCGTTCAGCCCGACCGCTGCGCCTTATCCGGTAACTATCGTCTTGAGTCCAACCCGGTA
AGACACGACTTATCGCCACTGGCAGCAGCCACTGGTAACAGGATTAGCAGAGCGAGGTATGTAGGCGGTG
CTACAGAGTTCTTGAAGTGGTGGCCTAACTACGGCTACACTAGAAGAACAGTATTTGGTATCTGCGCTCT
GCTGAAGCCAGTTACCTTCGGAAAAAGAGTTGGTAGCTCTTGATCCGGCAAACAAACCACCGCTGGTAGC
GGTGGTTTTTTTGTTTGCAAGCAGCAGATTACGCGCAGAAAAAAAGGATCTCAAGAAGATCCTTTGATCT
TTTCTACGGGGTCTGACGCTCAGTGGAACGAAAACTCACGTTAAGGGATTTTGGTCATGAGATTATCAAA
AAGGATCTTCACCTAGATCCTTTTAAATTAAAAATGAAGTTTTAAATCAATCTAAAGTATATATGAGTAA
ACTTGGTCTGACAGTTACCAATGCTTAATCAGTGAGGCACCTATCTCAGCGATCTGTCTATTTCGTTCAT
CCATAGTTGCCTGACTCCCCGTCGTGTAGATAACTACGATACGGGAGGGCTTACCATCTGGCCCCAGTGC
TGCAATGATACCGCGAGACCCACGCTCACCGGCTCCAGATTTATCAGCAATAAACCAGCCAGCCGGAAGG
GCCGAGCGCAGAAGTGGTCCTGCAACTTTATCCGCCTCCATCCAGTCTATTAATTGTTGCCGGGAAGCTA
GAGTAAGTAGTTCGCCAGTTAATAGTTTGCGCAACGTTGTTGCCATTGCTACAGGCATCGTGGTGTCACG
CTCGTCGTTTGGTATGGCTTCATTCAGCTCCGGTTCCCAACGATCAAGGCGAGTTACATGATCCCCCATG
TTGTGCAAAAAAGCGGTTAGCTCCTTCGGTCCTCCGATCGTTGTCAGAAGTAAGTTGGCCGCAGTGTTAT
CACTCATGGTTATGGCAGCACTGCATAATTCTCTTACTGTCATGCCATCCGTAAGATGCTTTTCTGTGAC
TGGTGAGTACTCAACCAAGTCATTCTGAGAATAGTGTATGCGGCGACCGAGTTGCTCTTGCCCGGCGTCA
ATACGGGATAATACCGCGCCACATAGCAGAACTTTAAAAGTGCTCATCATTGGAAAACGTTCTTCGGGGC
GAAAACTCTCAAGGATCTTACCGCTGTTGAGATCCAGTTCGATGTAACCCACTCGTGCACCCAACTGATC
TTCAGCATCTTTTACTTTCACCAGCGTTTCTGGGTGAGCAAAAACAGGAAGGCAAAATGCCGCAAAAAAG
GGAATAAGGGCGACACGGAAATGTTGAATACTCATACTCTTCCTTTTTCAATATTATTGAAGCATTTATC
AGGGTTATTGTCTCATGAGCGGATACATATTTGAATGTATTTAGAAAAATAAACAAATAGGGGTTCCGCG
CACATTTCCCCGAAAAGTGCCACCTGACGTCGACGGATCGGGAGATCTCCACGCGTGGTACCCTCGAGCT
ACCGGGTAGGGGAGGCGCTTTTCCCAAGGCAGTCTGGAGCATGCGCTTTAGCAGCCCCGCTGGGCACTTG
GCGCTACACAAGTGGCCTCTGGCCTCGCACACATTCCACATCCACCGGTAGGCGCCAACCGGCTCCGTTC
TTTGGTGGCCCCTTCGCGCCACCTTCTACTCCTCCCCTAGTCAGGAAGTTCCCCCCCGCCCCGCAGCTCG
CGTCGTGCAGGACGTGACAAATGGAAGTAGCACGTCTCAGTAGTCTCGTGCAGATGGACAGCACCGCTGA
GCAATGGAAGCGGGTAGGCCTTTGGGGCAGCGGCCAATAGCAGCTTTGCTCCTTCGCTTTCTGGGCTCAG
AGGCTGGGAAGGGGTGGGTCCGGGGGCGGGCTCAGGGGCGGGCTCAGGGGCGGGGCGGGCGCCCGAAGGT
CCTCCGGAGGCCCGGCATTCTGCACGCTTCAAAAGCGCACGTCTGCCGCGCTGTTCTCCTCTTCCTCATC
TCCGGGCCTTTCGACCTCCAGCCCGAGCTCGGTATAGGTTCGAAGCGGAATTCACCATGACTAGTTCCAG
ATTAGATAAAAGTAAAGTGATTAACAGCGCATTAGAGCTGCTTAATGAGGTCGGAATCGAAGGTTTAACA
ACCCGTAAACTCGCCCAGAAGCTAGGTGTAGAGCAGCCTACATTGTATTGGCATGTAAAAAATAAGCGGG
CTTTGCTCGACGCCTTAGCCATTGAGATGTTAGATAGGCACCATACTCACTTTTGCCCTTTAGAAGGGGA
AAGCTGGCAAGATTTTTTACGTAATAACGCTAAAAGTTTTAGATGTGCTTTACTAAGTCATCGCGATGGA
GCAAAAGTACATTTAGGTACACGGCCTACAGAAAAACAGTATGAAACTCTCGAAAATCAATTAGCCTTTT
TATGCCAACAAGGTTTTTCACTAGAGAATGCATTATATGCACTCAGCGCTGTGGGGCATTTTACTTTAGG
TTGCGTATTGGAAGATCAAGAGCATCAAGTCGCTAAAGAAGAAAGGGAAACACCTACTACTGATAGTATG
CCGCCATTATTACGACAAGCTATCGAATTATTTGATCACCAAGGTGCAGAGCCAGCCTTCTTATTCGGCC
TTGAATTGATCATATGCGGATTAGAAAAACAACTTAAATGTGAAAGTGGGTCCGCGTACAGCCGCGCGCG
TACGAAAAACAATTACGGGTCTACCATCGAGGGCCTGCTCGATCTCCCGGACGACGACGCCCCCGAAGAG
GCGGGGCTGGCGGCTCCGCGCCTGTCCTTTCTCCCCGCGGGACACACGCGCAGACTGTCGACGGCCCCCC
CGACCGATGTCAGCCTGGGGGACGAGCTCCACTTAGACGGCGAGGACGTGGCGATGGCGCATGCCGACGC
GCTAGACGATTTCGATCTGGACATGTTGGGGGACGGGGATTCCCCGGGTCCGGGATTTACCCCCCACGAC
TCCGCCCCCTACGGCGCTCTGGATATGGCCGACTTCGAGTTTGAGCAGATGTTTACCGATGCCCTTGGAA
TTGACGAGTACGGTGGGGCTAGTGCTAGCGGATCCACCGGTGTCTAGAAAGCTTTGAGGCCGGCCTGCAG
GGATCAGCCTCGACTGTGCCTTCTAGTTGCCAGCCATCTGTTGTTTGCCCCTCCCCCGTGCCTTCCTTGA
CCCTGGAAGGTGCCACTCCCACTGTCCTTTCCTAATAAAATGAGGAAATTGCATCGCATTGTCTGAGTAG
GTGTCATTCTATTCTGGGGGGTGGGGTGGGGCAGGACAGCAAGGGGGAGGATTGGGAAGACAATAGCAGG
CATGCTGGGGATGCGGTGGGCTCTATGGCTTCTGAGGCGGAAAGAACCAGCTGGGGCTCTAGGGGGTATC
CCC
[124 nt withheld, positions 3854-3977]
C
[91 nt withheld, positions 3979-4069]
A
[49 nt withheld, positions 4071-4119]
CCTTTGACGTTGGAGTCCACGTTCTTT
[37 nt withheld, positions 4147-4183]
ACCCTATCTCGGTCTATTCTTTTGATTTATAAGGGATTTTGCCGATTTCGGCCTATTGGTTAAAAAATGA
GCTGATTTAACAAAAATTTAACGCGAATTAATTCTGTGGAATGTGTGTCAGTTAGGGTGTGGAAAGTCCC
CAGGCTCCCCAGCAGGCAGAAGTATGCAAAGCATGCATCTCAATTAGTCAGCAACCAGGTGTGGAAAGTC
CCCAGGCTCCCCAGCAGGCAGAAGTATGCAAAGCATGCATCTCAATTAGTCAGCAACCATAGTCCCGCCC
CTAACTCCGCCCATCCCGCCCCTAACTCCGCCCAGTTCCGCCCATTCTCCGCCCCATGGCTGACTAATTT
TTTTTATTTATGCAGAGGCCGAGGCCGCCTCTGCCTCTGAGCTATTCCAGAAGTAGTGAGGAGGCTTTTT
TGGAGGCCTAGGCTTTTGCAAAAAGCTCCCGGGAGCTTGTATATCCATTTTCGGATCTGATCAAGAGACA
GGATGAGGATCGTTTCGCATGATTGAACAAGATGGATTGCACGCAGGTTCTCCGGCCGCTTGGGTGGAGA
GGCTATTCGGCTATGACTGGGCACAACAGACAATCGGCTGCTCTGATGCCGCCGTGTTCCGGCTGTCAGC
GCAGGGGCGCCCGGTTCTTTTTGTCAAGACCGACCTGTCCGGTGCCCTGAATGAACTGCAGGACGAGGCA
GCGCGGCTATCGTGGCTGGCCACGACGGGCGTTCCTTGCGCAGCTGTGCTCGACGTTGTCACTGAAGCGG
GAAGGGACTGGCTGCTATTGGGCGAAGTGCCGGGGCAGGATCTCCTGTCATCTCACCTTGCTCCTGCCGA
GAAAGTATCCATCATGGCTGATGCAATGCGGCGGCTGCATACGCTTGATCCGGCTACCTGCCCATTCGAC
CACCAAGCGAAACATCGCATCGAGCGAGCACGTACTCGGATGGAAGCCGGTCTTGTCGATCAGGATGATC
TGGACGAAGAGCATCAGGGGCTCGCGCCAGCCGAACTGTTCGCCAGGCTCAAGGCGCGCATGCCCGACGG
CGAGGATCTCGTCGTGACCCATGGCGATGCCTGCTTGCCGAATATCATGGTGGAAAATGGCCGCTTTTCT
GGATTCATCGACTGTGGCCGGCTGGGTGTGGCGGACCGCTATCAGGACATAGCGTTGGCTACCCGTGATA
TTGCTGAAGAGCTTGGCGGCGAATGGGCTGACCGCTTCCTCGTGCTTTACGGTATCGCCGCTCCCGATTC
GCAGCGCATCGCCTTCTATCGCCTTCTTGACGAGTTCTTCTGAGCGGGACTCTGGGGTTCGAAATGACCG
ACCAAGCGACGCCCAACCTGCCATCACGAGATTTCGATTCCACCGCCGCCTTCTATGAAAGGTTGGGCTT
CGGAATCGTTTTCCGGGACGCCGGCTGGATGATCCTCCAGCGCGGGGATCTCATGCTGGAGTTCTTCGCC
CACCCCAACTTGTTTATTGCAGCTTATAATGGTTACAAATAAAGCAATAGCATCACAAATTTCACAAATA
AAGCATTTTTTTCACTGCATTCTAGTTGTGGTTTGTCCAAACTCATCAATGTATCTTATCATGTCTGTAT
ACCGTCGACCTCTAGCTAGAGCTTGGCGTAATCATGGTCATAGCTGTTTCCTGTGTGAAATTGTTATCCG
CTCACAATTCCACACAACATACGAGCCGGAAGCATAAAGTGTAAAGCCTGGGGTGCCTAATGAGTGAGCT
AACTCACATTAATTGCGTTGCGCTCACTGCCCGCTTTCCAGTCGGGAAACCTGTCGTGCCAGCTGCATTA
ATGAATCGGCCAACGCGCGGGGAGAGGCGGTTTGCGTATTGGGCGCTCTTCCGCTTCCTCGCT
Features (pLannotate 1.2.2; 17 found; start..end, strand, type, name):
    166..754     -  rep_origin     ori: high-copy-number ColE1/pMB1/pBR322/pUC origin of replication
    925..1785    -  CDS            AmpR: β-lactamase; bla; confers resistance to ampicillin, carbenicillin, and related antibiotics
   1786..1890    -  promoter       AmpR promoter: bla
   1964..2463    +  promoter       PGK promoter: mouse phosphoglycerate kinase 1 promoter
   2519..3132    +  CDS            TetR (fragment): tetracycline repressor TetR; tetR from transposon Tn10; TetR binds to the tetracycline operator tetO to inhibit transcription. This inhibition can be relieved by adding tetracycline or doxycycline.
   3284..3517    +  CDS            VP16 AD: transcriptional activation domain of herpes simplex virus protein VP16 (Triezenberg et al., 1988; Cousens et al., 1989); UL48
   3584..3808    +  polyA_signal   bGH poly(A) signal: bovine growth hormone polyadenylation signal
   3812..3833    +  promoter       SV40 promoter (fragment): SV40 enhancer and early promoter
   3854..4282    +  rep_origin     f1 ori (sequence partly withheld): f1 bacteriophage origin of replication; arrow indicates direction of (+) strand synthesis
   4296..4625    +  promoter       SV40 promoter: SV40 enhancer and early promoter
   4692..5483    +  CDS            neo: KKA2_KLEPN - Also known as kan, nptII. Experimental evidence at protein level: Swiss-Prot protein existence level 1. Resistance to kanamycin, neomycin, paromomycin, ribostamycin, butirosin and gentamicin B. From Klebsiella pneumoniae.
   5507..5665    +  CDS            ble (fragment): BLE_KLEPN - Experimental evidence at protein level: Swiss-Prot protein existence level 1. Binding protein with a strong affinity to the bleomycin family of antibiotics. Binds to CL990; an antimitotic-antibiotic compound. From Klebsiella pneumoniae.
   5660..5781    +  polyA_signal   SV40 poly(A) signal: SV40 polyadenylation signal
   5854..5870    -  protein_bind   lac operator: The lac repressor binds to the lac operator to inhibit transcription in E. coli. This inhibition can be relieved by adding lactose or isopropyl-β-D-thiogalactopyranoside (IPTG). lac repressor encoded by lacI
   5878..5908    -  promoter       lac promoter: promoter for the E. coli lac operon
   5923..5944    -  protein_bind   CAP binding site: CAP binding activates transcription in the presence of cAMP. E. coli catabolite activator protein
   5957..6049    -  CDS            lacI (fragment): lac repressor; lacI; The lac repressor binds to the lac operator to inhibit transcription in E. coli. This inhibition can be relieved by adding lactose or isopropyl-β-D-thiogalactopyranoside (IPTG).
