[The description below was written by a language model from this plasmid's Addgene catalogue record and pLannotate feature annotations shown in this document.]
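Description:
pVH234-Tier1-PmPGK1-tTA is a 6,066-nt mammalian expression plasmid built on pMM1, a pcDNA3.1-derived backbone, and designated a "Tier-1" vector within the VAMSyB modular plasmid architecture for mammalian synthetic biology. It is propagated in E. coli as a high-copy plasmid through a ColE1/pUC-type origin and selected with ampicillin via the β-lactamase gene and its native promoter. An f1 phage origin is also present, along with residual lac promoter, operator, CAP-site and lacI fragments that are backbone remnants. For selection in mammalian cells, an SV40 enhancer/early promoter drives the neomycin phosphotransferase gene, terminated by an SV40 polyadenylation signal, giving G418 resistance. A short ble fragment annotated just downstream of neo appears to be a leftover from the resistance cassette rather than a functional marker.

The payload is a single transcription unit in which the mouse phosphoglycerate kinase 1 (PGK) promoter, a constitutive promoter of moderate strength, drives the tetracycline-controlled transactivator tTA, followed by the bovine growth hormone polyadenylation signal. The feature table shows tTA as its two component parts: the Tn10 TetR DNA-binding moiety fused to the herpes simplex virus VP16 activation domain. tTA binds tetO-containing promoters and activates them in the absence of tetracycline or doxycycline (Tet-Off), so addition of the antibiotic shuts off target gene expression. The catalogue lists "PCMV-tTA" as an alternative insert name, but both the promoter field and the annotated sequence indicate PGK rather than CMV control. The plasmid serves as the transactivator component of tetracycline-regulated gene circuits, either transiently transfected or used to derive stable G418-selected lines.
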