Addgene plasmid #169574: pVH234-Tier1-PmPGK1-tTA
Purpose: Tier-1 vector encoding PmPGK1-driven tTA expression (PmPGK1-tTA-pA).
Depositing lab: Martin Fussenegger. Publication: A versatile plasmid architecture for mammalian synthetic biology (VAMSyB). Haellman V, Strittmatter T, Bertschi A, Stucheli P, Fussenegger M. Metab Eng. 2021 Jul;66:41-50. doi: 10.1016/j.ymben.2021.04.003. Epub 2021 Apr 18. PubMed 33857582.
Backbone
  Vector backbone: pMM1 (pcDNA3.1-based)
  Backbone size w/o insert (bp): 4435
  Vector type: Mammalian Expression
  Selectable markers: Neomycin (select with G418)
Growth in bacteria
  Bacterial resistance: Ampicillin, 100 μg/mL
  Growth temperature: 37°C
  Growth strain: DH5alpha
  Copy number: High Copy
Gene/Insert
  Gene/Insert name: tetracycline-controlled transactivator (alt name: PCMV-tTA)
  Species: Synthetic
  Promoter: PPGK
  Cloning method: Restriction Enzyme; 5′ cloning site Unknown (unknown if destroyed)
  Sequencing primers: 5′ AmpStart; 3′ BGH-rev
Terms and licenses: Academic/Nonprofit Terms; Industry Terms: Not Available to Industry
How to cite: pVH234-Tier1-PmPGK1-tTA was a gift from Martin Fussenegger (Addgene plasmid # 169574 ; http://n2t.net/addgene:169574 ; RRID:Addgene_169574)
